Addgene plasmid #114424: 2xsspB-mSc-sspB-Tiam1
Purpose: Translocating Tiam1 to iLID and activate Rac1
Depositing lab: Dorus Gadella. Depositing organization: University of Amsterdam. Publication: Increasing spatial resolution of photoregulated GTPases through immobilized peripheral membrane proteins. Van Geel O, Hartsuiker R, Gadella TWJ. Small GTPases. 2018 Sep 5:1-10. doi: 10.1080/21541248.2018.1507411. PubMed 30182785.
Backbone
  Vector backbone: pClontech-N1
  Vector type: Mammalian Expression
Growth in bacteria
  Bacterial resistance: Kanamycin, 50 μg/mL
  Growth temperature: 37°C
  Growth strain: DH5alpha
  Copy number: High Copy
Gene/Insert
  Gene/Insert name: Tiam1
  Species: Synthetic
  Mutation: truncated Tiam1 (64-437)
  Promoter: CMV
  Tag / fusion protein: mScarlet (N terminal on backbone)
  Cloning method: Restriction Enzyme; 5′ cloning site unknown (unknown if destroyed)
Terms and licenses: Academic/Nonprofit Terms; Industry Terms: Not Available to Industry
How to cite: 2xsspB-mSc-sspB-Tiam1 was a gift from Dorus Gadella (Addgene plasmid # 114424 ; http://n2t.net/addgene:114424 ; RRID:Addgene_114424)
