[The description below was written by a language model from this plasmid's Addgene catalogue record and pLannotate feature annotations shown in this document.]
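Description:
2xsspB-mSc-sspB-Tiam1 is a 7,054 bp mammalian expression plasmid built on a Clontech N1-type backbone. It is maintained in E. coli at high copy through a ColE1/pUC-type origin and also carries an f1 phage origin. Selection relies on a single Tn5 NeoR/KanR gene placed behind tandem bacterial (bla) and SV40 early promoters and followed by an HSV TK polyadenylation signal. This gene gives kanamycin resistance in bacteria and can confer G418 resistance in transfected mammalian cells. The short ble and bGH poly(A) fragments annotated nearby appear to be backbone remnants rather than functional parts. The depositor sequence and the repository's sequencing result have the same length and the same features in the same order, differing only in where numbering starts.

The payload is one open reading frame driven by the CMV immediate-early enhancer and promoter and terminated by an SV40 poly(A) signal. It encodes two tandem sspB units, the red fluorescent protein mScarlet, a third sspB unit, and a truncated Tiam1 fragment recorded as residues 64–437. The units are separated by repeated short linker segments derived from the multiple cloning site. The catalogue lists the insert species as synthetic, while the annotation matches the Tiam1 portion to human TIAM1, a guanine nucleotide exchange factor that activates Rac1. SspB is the binding partner of the light-switchable iLID module, in which blue light exposes an SsrA peptide. When this plasmid is co-expressed with a membrane-anchored iLID construct (not included here), illumination recruits the fusion to that site and activates Rac1 locally, and mScarlet allows the translocation to be imaged. Having three sspB copies presumably increases recruitment avidity, although the record does not state this.
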