Features (pLannotate 1.2.2; 21 found; start..end, strand, type, name):
     61..364     +  enhancer       CMV enhancer: human cytomegalovirus immediate early enhancer
    365..568     +  promoter       CMV promoter: human cytomegalovirus (CMV) immediate early promoter
    609..665     +  misc_feature   MCS: multiple cloning site
    669..697     +  misc_feature   MCS (fragment): multiple cloning site
    741..1076    +  CDS            sspB (fragment): SSPB_HAEIN - Experimental evidence at protein level: Swiss-Prot protein existence level 1. Also stimulates degradation of the N-terminus of RseA (residues 1-108, alone or in complex with sigma-E) by ClpX-ClpP in a non-ssrA-mediated fashion. From Haemophilus influenzae (strain ATCC 51907 / DSM 11121 / KW20 / Rd).
   1089..1117    +  misc_feature   MCS (fragment): multiple cloning site
   1161..1496    +  CDS            sspB (fragment): SSPB_HAEIN - Experimental evidence at protein level: Swiss-Prot protein existence level 1. Also stimulates degradation of the N-terminus of RseA (residues 1-108, alone or in complex with sigma-E) by ClpX-ClpP in a non-ssrA-mediated fashion. From Haemophilus influenzae (strain ATCC 51907 / DSM 11121 / KW20 / Rd).
   1509..2204    +  CDS            mScarlet: mScarlet is a basic (constitutively fluorescent) red fluorescent protein published in 2016, derived from synthetic construct. It has moderate acid sensitivity.
   2205..2233    +  misc_feature   MCS (fragment): multiple cloning site
   2277..2606    +  CDS            sspB (fragment): SSPB_HAEIN - Experimental evidence at protein level: Swiss-Prot protein existence level 1. Also stimulates degradation of the N-terminus of RseA (residues 1-108, alone or in complex with sigma-E) by ClpX-ClpP in a non-ssrA-mediated fashion. From Haemophilus influenzae (strain ATCC 51907 / DSM 11121 / KW20 / Rd).
   2619..2647    +  misc_feature   MCS (fragment): multiple cloning site
   2682..3818    +  CDS            TIAM1 (fragment): TIAM1_HUMAN - Experimental evidence at protein level: Swiss-Prot protein existence level 1. Guanyl-nucleotide exchange factor that activates RHO-like proteins and connects extracellular signals to cytoskeletal activities. Activates RAC1, CDC42, and to a lesser extent RHOA and their downstream signaling to regulate processes like cell adhesion and cell migration. From Homo sapiens (Human).
   3842..3963    +  polyA_signal   SV40 poly(A) signal: SV40 polyadenylation signal
   3997..4425    -  rep_origin     f1 ori (sequence partly withheld): f1 bacteriophage origin of replication; arrow indicates direction of (+) strand synthesis
   4452..4556    +  promoter       AmpR promoter: bla
   4558..4915    +  promoter       SV40 promoter: SV40 enhancer and early promoter
   4950..5744    +  CDS            NeoR/KanR: aminoglycoside phosphotransferase from Tn5; aph(3')-II (or nptII); confers resistance to neomycin, kanamycin, and G418 (Geneticin®)
   5765..5917    +  CDS            ble (fragment): BLE_KLEPN - Experimental evidence at protein level: Swiss-Prot protein existence level 1. Binding protein with a strong affinity to the bleomycin family of antibiotics. Binds to CL990; an antimitotic-antibiotic compound. From Klebsiella pneumoniae.
   5976..6023    +  polyA_signal   HSV TK poly(A) signal: herpes simplex virus thymidine kinase polyadenylation signal (Cole and Stacy, 1985)
   6114..6130    -  polyA_signal   bGH poly(A) signal (fragment): bovine growth hormone polyadenylation signal
   6352..6940    +  rep_origin     ori: high-copy-number ColE1/pMB1/pBR322/pUC origin of replication
>Addgene plasmid #114424 | 2xsspB-mSc-sspB-Tiam1 | depositor full sequence | sequence record 215998 | Full Sequence
TAGTTATTAATAGTAATCAATTACGGGGTCATTAGTTCATAGCCCATATATGGAGTTCCGCGTTACATAA
CTTACGGTAAATGGCCCGCCTGGCTGACCGCCCAACGACCCCCGCCCATTGACGTCAATAATGACGTATG
TTCCCATAGTAACGCCAATAGGGACTTTCCATTGACGTCAATGGGTGGAGTATTTACGGTAAACTGCCCA
CTTGGCAGTACATCAAGTGTATCATATGCCAAGTACGCCCCCTATTGACGTCAATGACGGTAAATGGCCC
GCCTGGCATTATGCCCAGTACATGACCTTATGGGACTTTCCTACTTGGCAGTACATCTACGTATTAGTCA
TCGCTATTACCATGGTGATGCGGTTTTGGCAGTACATCAATGGGCGTGGATAGCGGTTTGACTCACGGGG
ATTTCCAAGTCTCCACCCCATTGACGTCAATGGGAGTTTGTTTTGGCACCAAAATCAACGGGACTTTCCA
AAATGTCGTAACAACTCCGCCCCATTGACGCAAATGGGCGGTAGGCGTGTACGGTGGGAGGTCTATATAA
GCAGAGCTGGTTTAGTGAACCGTCAGATCCGCTAGCGCTACCGGACTCAGATCTCGAGCTCAAGCTTCGA
ATTCTGCAGTCGACGGTACCGCGGGCCCGGGATCCATGGGACTCAGATCTCGAGCTCAAGCTTCGAACGA
ATTCGGCATTGATCTGAGCGGCCTGACCCTGCAGGAATTCAGCTCCCCGAAACGCCCTAAGCTGCTGCGT
GAATATTACGATTGGCTGGTTGATAACAGCTTTACCCCATATCTGGTGGTGGATGCCACATACCTGGGCG
TGAACGTGCCCGTGGAGTATGTGAAAGACGGTCAGATCGTGCTGAATCTGTCTGCAAGTGCGACCGGCAA
CCTGCAACTGACAAATGATTTTATCCAGTTCAACGCCCGCTTTAAGGGCGTGTCTCGTGAACTGTATATC
CCGATGGGTGCCGCTCTGGCCATTTACGCTCGCGAGAACGGCGATGGTGTGATGTTCGAACCAGAAGAAA
TCTATGACGAGCTGAATATTGGTCCACCGGGATCCATGGGACTCAGATCTCGAGCTCAAGCTTCGAACGA
ATTCGGCATTGATCTGAGCGGCCTGACCCTGCAGGAATTCAGCTCCCCGAAACGCCCTAAGCTGCTGCGT
GAATATTACGATTGGCTGGTTGATAACAGCTTTACCCCATATCTGGTGGTGGATGCCACATACCTGGGCG
TGAACGTGCCCGTGGAGTATGTGAAAGACGGTCAGATCGTGCTGAATCTGTCTGCAAGTGCGACCGGCAA
CCTGCAACTGACAAATGATTTTATCCAGTTCAACGCCCGCTTTAAGGGCGTGTCTCGTGAACTGTATATC
CCGATGGGTGCCGCTCTGGCCATTTACGCTCGCGAGAACGGCGATGGTGTGATGTTCGAACCAGAAGAAA
TCTATGACGAGCTGAATATTGGTCCACCGGTCGCCACCATGGTGAGCAAGGGCGAGGCAGTGATCAAGGA
GTTCATGCGGTTCAAGGTGCACATGGAGGGCTCCATGAACGGCCACGAGTTCGAGATCGAGGGCGAGGGC
GAGGGCCGCCCCTACGAGGGCACCCAGACCGCCAAGCTGAAGGTGACCAAGGGTGGCCCCCTGCCCTTCT
CCTGGGACATCCTGTCCCCTCAGTTCATGTACGGCTCCAGGGCCTTCACCAAGCACCCCGCCGACATCCC
CGACTACTATAAGCAGTCCTTCCCCGAGGGCTTCAAGTGGGAGCGCGTGATGAACTTCGAGGACGGCGGC
GCCGTGACCGTGACCCAGGACACCTCCCTGGAGGACGGCACCCTGATCTACAAGGTGAAGCTCCGCGGCA
CCAACTTCCCTCCTGACGGCCCCGTAATGCAGAAGAAGACAATGGGCTGGGAAGCGTCCACCGAGCGGTT
GTACCCCGAGGACGGCGTGCTGAAGGGCGACATTAAGATGGCCCTGCGCCTGAAGGACGGCGGCCGCTAC
CTGGCGGACTTCAAGACCACCTACAAGGCCAAGAAGCCCGTGCAGATGCCCGGCGCCTACAACGTCGACC
GCAAGTTGGACATCACCTCCCACAACGAGGACTACACCGTGGTGGAACAGTACGAACGCTCCGAGGGCCG
CCACTCCACCGGCGGCATGGACGAGCTGTACAAGGGACTCAGATCTCGAGCTCAAGCTTCGAACGAATTC
GGCATTGATCTGAGCGGCCTGACCCTGCAGGAATTCAGCTCCCCGAAACGCCCTAAGCTGCTGCGTGAAT
ATTACGATTGGCTGGTTGATAACAGCTTTACCCCATATCTGGTGGTGGATGCCACATACCTGGGCGTGAA
CGTGCCCGTGGAGTATGTGAAAGACGGTCAGATCGTGCTGAATCTGTCTGCAAGTGCGACCGGCAACCTG
CAACTGACAAATGATTTTATCCAGTTCAACGCCCGCTTTAAGGGCGTGTCTCGTGAACTGTATATCCCGA
TGGGTGCCGCTCTGGCCATTTACGCTCGCGAGAACGGCGATGGTGTGATGTTCGAACCAGAAGAAATCTA
TGACGAGCTGAATATTGGTGGATCCATGGGACTCAGATCTCGAGCTCAAGCTTCGAACGAATTCGGCATT
GATCTGAGCGGCCTGACCCTGCAGGTCCGGAATATGCGACAGCTGTCGGATGCGGATAAGCTGCGCAAGG
TGATCTGTGAACTGCTGGAGACTGAACGCACCTATGTGAAAGACTTAAACTGCCTCATGGAGAGATACCT
GAAGCCCCTTCAGAAGGAGACCTTTCTCACCCAGGATGAGCTTGATGTACTTTTTGGAAATTTAACCGAA
ATGGTGGAGTTTCAAGTCGAGTTCCTTAAGACTCTAGAAGATGGAGTAAGACTGGTCCCTGACTTGGAAA
AGCTGGAGAAGGTTGACCAGTTCAAGAAAGTGCTCTTCTCTCTGGGGGGATCCTTCCTGTACTACGCGGA
CCGCTTCAAGCTCTACAGTGCCTTCTGTGCGAGCCACACAAAAGTCCCCAAGGTCCTGGTGAAAGCCAAG
ACGGACACAGCCTTCAAGGCGTTCCTCGATGCCCAGAACCCGAGGCAGCAGCACTCATCCACGCTGGAGT
CTTACCTCATCAAGCCCATCCAGAGGGTCCTCAAGTACCCGCTTCTGCTCAGGGAGCTGTTTGCGCTGAC
CGATGCGGAGAGCGAGGAACACTACCACCTGGACGTGGCCATCAAGACTATGAACAAGGTCGCCAGTCAC
ATCAATGAGATGCAGAAGATCCACGAAGAGTTTGGTGCTGTGTTTGACCAGCTGATTGCTGAGCAGACGG
GAGAGAAGAAAGAGGTTGCAGATCTGAGCATGGGTGACCTGCTCTTGCACACCAGCGTCATCTGGCTGAA
CCCACCCGCCTCACTGGGAAAGTGGAAAAAGGAGCCAGAATTAGCAGCCTTCGTCTTCAAAACGGCCGTG
GTCCTTGTATATAAAGACGGTTCCAAGCAGAAGAAGAAACTTGTTGGCTCTCACAGGCTGTCAATCTACG
AGGAGTGGGACCCTTTCCGGTTTCGCCACATGATCCCTACCGAAGCTTTGCAGGTCCGAGCTCTGCCCAG
TGCAGATGCAGAGGCAAATGCGGTATGCGAAATTGTCCACGTGAAATCAGAGTCAGAAGGGAGGCCCGAG
CGGGTTTTCCACCTCTGCTGCAGTTCCCCAGAGAGCAGAAAGGACTTTCTGAAGTCTGTGCATTCGATCC
TGCGAGATAAACACAGAAGACAGCTCCTCAAAACGGAAGAATTCTGACAATTGTTGTTGTTAACTTGTTT
ATTGCAGCTTATAATGGTTACAAATAAAGCAATAGCATCACAAATTTCACAAATAAAGCATTTTTTTCAC
TGCATTCTAGTTGTGGTTTGTCCAAACTCATCAATGTATCTTAAGGCGTAAATTGTAAGCGTTAATATTT
TGTTAAAATTCGCGTTAAATTTTTGTTAAATCAGCTCATTTTTTAACCAATAGGCCGAAATCGGCAAAAT
CCCTTATAAATCAAAAGAATAGACCGAGATAGGGT
[37 nt withheld, positions 4096-4132]
AAAGAACGTGGACTCCAACGTCAAAGG
[49 nt withheld, positions 4160-4208]
T
[91 nt withheld, positions 4210-4300]
G
[124 nt withheld, positions 4302-4425]
CAGGTGGCACTTTTCGGGGAAATGTGCGCGGAACCCCTATTTGTTTATTTTTCTAAATACATTCAAATAT
GTATCCGCTCATGAGACAATAACCCTGATAAATGCTTCAATAATATTGAAAAAGGAAGAGTCCTGAGGCG
GAAAGAACCAGCTGTGGAATGTGTGTCAGTTAGGGTGTGGAAAGTCCCCAGGCTCCCCAGCAGGCAGAAG
TATGCAAAGCATGCATCTCAATTAGTCAGCAACCAGGTGTGGAAAGTCCCCAGGCTCCCCAGCAGGCAGA
AGTATGCAAAGCATGCATCTCAATTAGTCAGCAACCATAGTCCCGCCCCTAACTCCGCCCATCCCGCCCC
TAACTCCGCCCAGTTCCGCCCATTCTCCGCCCCATGGCTGACTAATTTTTTTTATTTATGCAGAGGCCGA
GGCCGCCTCGGCCTCTGAGCTATTCCAGAAGTAGTGAGGAGGCTTTTTTGGAGGCCTAGGCTTTTGCAAA
GATCGATCAAGAGACAGGATGAGGATCGTTTCGCATGATTGAACAAGATGGATTGCACGCAGGTTCTCCG
GCCGCTTGGGTGGAGAGGCTATTCGGCTATGACTGGGCACAACAGACAATCGGCTGCTCTGATGCCGCCG
TGTTCCGGCTGTCAGCGCAGGGGCGCCCGGTTCTTTTTGTCAAGACCGACCTGTCCGGTGCCCTGAATGA
ACTGCAAGACGAGGCAGCGCGGCTATCGTGGCTGGCCACGACGGGCGTTCCTTGCGCAGCTGTGCTCGAC
GTTGTCACTGAAGCGGGAAGGGACTGGCTGCTATTGGGCGAAGTGCCGGGGCAGGATCTCCTGTCATCTC
ACCTTGCTCCTGCCGAGAAAGTATCCATCATGGCTGATGCAATGCGGCGGCTGCATACGCTTGATCCGGC
TACCTGCCCATTCGACCACCAAGCGAAACATCGCATCGAGCGAGCACGTACTCGGATGGAAGCCGGTCTT
GTCGATCAGGATGATCTGGACGAAGAGCATCAGGGGCTCGCGCCAGCCGAACTGTTCGCCAGGCTCAAGG
CGAGCATGCCCGACGGCGAGGATCTCGTCGTGACCCATGGCGATGCCTGCTTGCCGAATATCATGGTGGA
AAATGGCCGCTTTTCTGGATTCATCGACTGTGGCCGGCTGGGTGTGGCGGACCGCTATCAGGACATAGCG
TTGGCTACCCGTGATATTGCTGAAGAGCTTGGCGGCGAATGGGCTGACCGCTTCCTCGTGCTTTACGGTA
TCGCCGCTCCCGATTCGCAGCGCATCGCCTTCTATCGCCTTCTTGACGAGTTCTTCTGAGCGGGACTCTG
GGGTTCGAAATGACCGACCAAGCGACGCCCAACCTGCCATCACGAGATTTCGATTCCACCGCCGCCTTCT
ATGAAAGGTTGGGCTTCGGAATCGTTTTCCGGGACGCCGGCTGGATGATCCTCCAGCGCGGGGATCTCAT
GCTGGAGTTCTTCGCCCACCCTAGGGGGAGGCTAACTGAAACACGGAAGGAGACAATACCGGAAGGAACC
CGCGCTATGACGGCAATAAAAAGACAGAATAAAACGCACGGTGTTGGGTCGTTTGTTCATAAACGCGGGG
TTCGGTCCCAGGGCTGGCACTCTGTCGATACCCCACCGAGACCCCATTGGGGCCAATACGCCCGCGTTTC
TTCCTTTTCCCCACCCCACCCCCCAAGTTCGGGTGAAGGCCCAGGGCTCGCAGCCAACGTCGGGGCGGCA
GGCCCTGCCATAGCCTCAGGTTACTCATATATACTTTAGATTGATTTAAAACTTCATTTTTAATTTAAAA
GGATCTAGGTGAAGATCCTTTTTGATAATCTCATGACCAAAATCCCTTAACGTGAGTTTTCGTTCCACTG
AGCGTCAGACCCCGTAGAAAAGATCAAAGGATCTTCTTGAGATCCTTTTTTTCTGCGCGTAATCTGCTGC
TTGCAAACAAAAAAACCACCGCTACCAGCGGTGGTTTGTTTGCCGGATCAAGAGCTACCAACTCTTTTTC
CGAAGGTAACTGGCTTCAGCAGAGCGCAGATACCAAATACTGTCCTTCTAGTGTAGCCGTAGTTAGGCCA
CCACTTCAAGAACTCTGTAGCACCGCCTACATACCTCGCTCTGCTAATCCTGTTACCAGTGGCTGCTGCC
AGTGGCGATAAGTCGTGTCTTACCGGGTTGGACTCAAGACGATAGTTACCGGATAAGGCGCAGCGGTCGG
GCTGAACGGGGGGTTCGTGCACACAGCCCAGCTTGGAGCGAACGACCTACACCGAACTGAGATACCTACA
GCGTGAGCTATGAGAAAGCGCCACGCTTCCCGAAGGGAGAAAGGCGGACAGGTATCCGGTAAGCGGCAGG
GTCGGAACAGGAGAGCGCACGAGGGAGCTTCCAGGGGGAAACGCCTGGTATCTTTATAGTCCTGTCGGGT
TTCGCCACCTCTGACTTGAGCGTCGATTTTTGTGATGCTCGTCAGGGGGGCGGAGCCTATGGAAAAACGC
CAGCAACGCGGCCTTTTTACGGTTCCTGGCCTTTTGCTGGCCTTTTGCTCACATGTTCTTTCCTGCGTTA
TCCCCTGATTCTGTGGATAACCGTATTACCGCCATGCAT
