Features (pLannotate 1.2.2; 21 found; start..end, strand, type, name):
      1..204     +  promoter       CMV promoter: human cytomegalovirus (CMV) immediate early promoter
    245..301     +  misc_feature   MCS: multiple cloning site
    305..333     +  misc_feature   MCS (fragment): multiple cloning site
    377..712     +  CDS            sspB (fragment): SSPB_HAEIN - Experimental evidence at protein level: Swiss-Prot protein existence level 1. Also stimulates degradation of the N-terminus of RseA (residues 1-108, alone or in complex with sigma-E) by ClpX-ClpP in a non-ssrA-mediated fashion. From Haemophilus influenzae (strain ATCC 51907 / DSM 11121 / KW20 / Rd).
    725..753     +  misc_feature   MCS (fragment): multiple cloning site
    797..1132    +  CDS            sspB (fragment): SSPB_HAEIN - Experimental evidence at protein level: Swiss-Prot protein existence level 1. Also stimulates degradation of the N-terminus of RseA (residues 1-108, alone or in complex with sigma-E) by ClpX-ClpP in a non-ssrA-mediated fashion. From Haemophilus influenzae (strain ATCC 51907 / DSM 11121 / KW20 / Rd).
   1145..1840    +  CDS            mScarlet: mScarlet is a basic (constitutively fluorescent) red fluorescent protein published in 2016, derived from synthetic construct. It has moderate acid sensitivity.
   1841..1869    +  misc_feature   MCS (fragment): multiple cloning site
   1913..2242    +  CDS            sspB (fragment): SSPB_HAEIN - Experimental evidence at protein level: Swiss-Prot protein existence level 1. Also stimulates degradation of the N-terminus of RseA (residues 1-108, alone or in complex with sigma-E) by ClpX-ClpP in a non-ssrA-mediated fashion. From Haemophilus influenzae (strain ATCC 51907 / DSM 11121 / KW20 / Rd).
   2255..2283    +  misc_feature   MCS (fragment): multiple cloning site
   2318..3454    +  CDS            TIAM1 (fragment): TIAM1_HUMAN - Experimental evidence at protein level: Swiss-Prot protein existence level 1. Guanyl-nucleotide exchange factor that activates RHO-like proteins and connects extracellular signals to cytoskeletal activities. Activates RAC1, CDC42, and to a lesser extent RHOA and their downstream signaling to regulate processes like cell adhesion and cell migration. From Homo sapiens (Human).
   3478..3599    +  polyA_signal   SV40 poly(A) signal: SV40 polyadenylation signal
   3633..4061    -  rep_origin     f1 ori (sequence partly withheld): f1 bacteriophage origin of replication; arrow indicates direction of (+) strand synthesis
   4088..4192    +  promoter       AmpR promoter: bla
   4194..4551    +  promoter       SV40 promoter: SV40 enhancer and early promoter
   4586..5380    +  CDS            NeoR/KanR: aminoglycoside phosphotransferase from Tn5; aph(3')-II (or nptII); confers resistance to neomycin, kanamycin, and G418 (Geneticin®)
   5401..5553    +  CDS            ble (fragment): BLE_KLEPN - Experimental evidence at protein level: Swiss-Prot protein existence level 1. Binding protein with a strong affinity to the bleomycin family of antibiotics. Binds to CL990; an antimitotic-antibiotic compound. From Klebsiella pneumoniae.
   5612..5659    +  polyA_signal   HSV TK poly(A) signal: herpes simplex virus thymidine kinase polyadenylation signal (Cole and Stacy, 1985)
   5750..5766    -  polyA_signal   bGH poly(A) signal (fragment): bovine growth hormone polyadenylation signal
   5988..6576    +  rep_origin     ori: high-copy-number ColE1/pMB1/pBR322/pUC origin of replication
   6751..7054    +  enhancer       CMV enhancer: human cytomegalovirus immediate early enhancer
>Addgene plasmid #114424 | 2xsspB-mSc-sspB-Tiam1 | addgene full sequence | sequence record 224586 | Addgene NGS Result
GTGATGCGGTTTTGGCAGTACATCAATGGGCGTGGATAGCGGTTTGACTCACGGGGATTTCCAAGTCTCC
ACCCCATTGACGTCAATGGGAGTTTGTTTTGGCACCAAAATCAACGGGACTTTCCAAAATGTCGTAACAA
CTCCGCCCCATTGACGCAAATGGGCGGTAGGCGTGTACGGTGGGAGGTCTATATAAGCAGAGCTGGTTTA
GTGAACCGTCAGATCCGCTAGCGCTACCGGACTCAGATCTCGAGCTCAAGCTTCGAATTCTGCAGTCGAC
GGTACCGCGGGCCCGGGATCCATGGGACTCAGATCTCGAGCTCAAGCTTCGAACGAATTCGGCATTGATC
TGAGCGGCCTGACCCTGCAGGAATTCAGCTCCCCGAAACGCCCTAAGCTGCTGCGTGAATATTACGATTG
GCTGGTTGATAACAGCTTTACCCCATATCTGGTGGTGGATGCCACATACCTGGGCGTGAACGTGCCCGTG
GAGTATGTGAAAGACGGTCAGATCGTGCTGAATCTGTCTGCAAGTGCGACCGGCAACCTGCAACTGACAA
ATGATTTTATCCAGTTCAACGCCCGCTTTAAGGGCGTGTCTCGTGAACTGTATATCCCGATGGGTGCCGC
TCTGGCCATTTACGCTCGCGAGAACGGCGATGGTGTGATGTTCGAACCAGAAGAAATCTATGACGAGCTG
AATATTGGTCCACCGGGATCCATGGGACTCAGATCTCGAGCTCAAGCTTCGAACGAATTCGGCATTGATC
TGAGCGGCCTGACCCTGCAGGAATTCAGCTCCCCGAAACGCCCTAAGCTGCTGCGTGAATATTACGATTG
GCTGGTTGATAACAGCTTTACCCCATATCTGGTGGTGGATGCCACATACCTGGGCGTGAACGTGCCCGTG
GAGTATGTGAAAGACGGTCAGATCGTGCTGAATCTGTCTGCAAGTGCGACCGGCAACCTGCAACTGACAA
ATGATTTTATCCAGTTCAACGCCCGCTTTAAGGGCGTGTCTCGTGAACTGTATATCCCGATGGGTGCCGC
TCTGGCCATTTACGCTCGCGAGAACGGCGATGGTGTGATGTTCGAACCAGAAGAAATCTATGACGAGCTG
AATATTGGTCCACCGGTCGCCACCATGGTGAGCAAGGGCGAGGCAGTGATCAAGGAGTTCATGCGGTTCA
AGGTGCACATGGAGGGCTCCATGAACGGCCACGAGTTCGAGATCGAGGGCGAGGGCGAGGGCCGCCCCTA
CGAGGGCACCCAGACCGCCAAGCTGAAGGTGACCAAGGGTGGCCCCCTGCCCTTCTCCTGGGACATCCTG
TCCCCTCAGTTCATGTACGGCTCCAGGGCCTTCACCAAGCACCCCGCCGACATCCCCGACTACTATAAGC
AGTCCTTCCCCGAGGGCTTCAAGTGGGAGCGCGTGATGAACTTCGAGGACGGCGGCGCCGTGACCGTGAC
CCAGGACACCTCCCTGGAGGACGGCACCCTGATCTACAAGGTGAAGCTCCGCGGCACCAACTTCCCTCCT
GACGGCCCCGTAATGCAGAAGAAGACAATGGGCTGGGAAGCGTCCACCGAGCGGTTGTACCCCGAGGACG
GCGTGCTGAAGGGCGACATTAAGATGGCCCTGCGCCTGAAGGACGGCGGCCGCTACCTGGCGGACTTCAA
GACCACCTACAAGGCCAAGAAGCCCGTGCAGATGCCCGGCGCCTACAACGTCGACCGCAAGTTGGACATC
ACCTCCCACAACGAGGACTACACCGTGGTGGAACAGTACGAACGCTCCGAGGGCCGCCACTCCACCGGCG
GCATGGACGAGCTGTACAAGGGACTCAGATCTCGAGCTCAAGCTTCGAACGAATTCGGCATTGATCTGAG
CGGCCTGACCCTGCAGGAATTCAGCTCCCCGAAACGCCCTAAGCTGCTGCGTGAATATTACGATTGGCTG
GTTGATAACAGCTTTACCCCATATCTGGTGGTGGATGCCACATACCTGGGCGTGAACGTGCCCGTGGAGT
ATGTGAAAGACGGTCAGATCGTGCTGAATCTGTCTGCAAGTGCGACCGGCAACCTGCAACTGACAAATGA
TTTTATCCAGTTCAACGCCCGCTTTAAGGGCGTGTCTCGTGAACTGTATATCCCGATGGGTGCCGCTCTG
GCCATTTACGCTCGCGAGAACGGCGATGGTGTGATGTTCGAACCAGAAGAAATCTATGACGAGCTGAATA
TTGGTGGTACCATGGGACTCAGATCTCGAGCTCAAGCTTCGAACGAATTCGGCATTGATCTGAGCGGCCT
GACCCTGCAGGTCCGGAATATGCGACAGCTGTCGGATGCGGATAAGCTGCGCAAGGTGATCTGTGAACTG
CTGGAGACTGAACGCACCTATGTGAAAGACTTAAACTGCCTCATGGAGAGATACCTGAAGCCCCTTCAGA
AGGAGACCTTTCTCACCCAGGATGAGCTTGATGTACTTTTTGGAAATTTAACCGAAATGGTGGAGTTTCA
AGTCGAGTTCCTTAAGACTCTAGAAGATGGAGTAAGACTGGTCCCTGACTTGGAAAAGCTGGAGAAGGTT
GACCAGTTCAAGAAAGTGCTCTTCTCTCTGGGGGGATCCTTCCTGTACTACGCGGACCGCTTCAAGCTCT
ACAGTGCCTTCTGTGCGAGCCACACAAAAGTCCCCAAGGTCCTGGTGAAAGCCAAGACGGACACAGCCTT
CAAGGCGTTCCTCGATGCCCAGAACCCGAGGCAGCAGCACTCATCCACGCTGGAGTCTTACCTCATCAAG
CCCATCCAGAGGGTCCTCAAGTACCCGCTTCTGCTCAGGGAGCTGTTTGCGCTGACCGATGCGGAGAGCG
AGGAACACTACCACCTGGACGTGGCCATCAAGACTATGAACAAGGTCGCCAGTCACATCAATGAGATGCA
GAAGATCCACGAAGAGTTTGGTGCCGTGTTTGACCAGCTGATTGCTGAGCAGACGGGAGAGAAGAAAGAG
GTTGCAGATCTGAGCATGGGTGACCTGCTCTTGCACACCAGCGTCATCTGGCTGAACCCACCCGCCTCAC
TGGGAAAGTGGAAAAAGGAGCCAGAATTAGCAGCCTTCGTCTTCAAAACGGCCGTGGTCCTTGTATATAA
AGACGGTTCCAAGCAGAAGAAGAAACTTGTTGGCTCTCACAGGCTGTCAATCTACGAGGAGTGGGACCCC
TTCCGGTTTCGCCACATGATCCCTACCGAAGCTTTGCAGGTCCGAGCTCTGCCCAGTGCAGATGCAGAGG
CAAATGCGGTATGCGAAATTGTCCACGTGAAATCAGAGTCAGAAGGGAGGCCCGAGCGGGTTTTCCACCT
CTGCTGCAGTTCCCCAGAGAGCAGAAAGGACTTTCTGAAGTCTGTGCATTCGATCCTGCGAGATAAACAC
AGAAGACAGCTCCTCAAAACGGAAGAATTCTGACAATTGTTGTTGTTAACTTGTTTATTGCAGCTTATAA
TGGTTACAAATAAAGCAATAGCATCACAAATTTCACAAATAAAGCATTTTTTTCACTGCATTCTAGTTGT
GGTTTGTCCAAACTCATCAATGTATCTTAAGGCGTAAATTGTAAGCGTTAATATTTTGTTAAAATTCGCG
TTAAATTTTTGTTAAATCAGCTCATTTTTTAACCAATAGGCCGAAATCGGCAAAATCCCTTATAAATCAA
AAGAATAGACCGAGATAGGGT
[37 nt withheld, positions 3732-3768]
AAAGAACGTGGACTCCAACGTCAAAGG
[49 nt withheld, positions 3796-3844]
T
[91 nt withheld, positions 3846-3936]
G
[124 nt withheld, positions 3938-4061]
CAGGTGGCACTTTTCGGGGAAATGTGCGCGGAACCCCTATTTGTTTATTTTTCTAAATACATTCAAATAT
GTATCCGCTCATGAGACAATAACCCTGATAAATGCTTCAATAATATTGAAAAAGGAAGAGTCCTGAGGCG
GAAAGAACCAGCTGTGGAATGTGTGTCAGTTAGGGTGTGGAAAGTCCCCAGGCTCCCCAGCAGGCAGAAG
TATGCAAAGCATGCATCTCAATTAGTCAGCAACCAGGTGTGGAAAGTCCCCAGGCTCCCCAGCAGGCAGA
AGTATGCAAAGCATGCATCTCAATTAGTCAGCAACCATAGTCCCGCCCCTAACTCCGCCCATCCCGCCCC
TAACTCCGCCCAGTTCCGCCCATTCTCCGCCCCATGGCTGACTAATTTTTTTTATTTATGCAGAGGCCGA
GGCCGCCTCGGCCTCTGAGCTATTCCAGAAGTAGTGAGGAGGCTTTTTTGGAGGCCTAGGCTTTTGCAAA
GATCGATCAAGAGACAGGATGAGGATCGTTTCGCATGATTGAACAAGATGGATTGCACGCAGGTTCTCCG
GCCGCTTGGGTGGAGAGGCTATTCGGCTATGACTGGGCACAACAGACAATCGGCTGCTCTGATGCCGCCG
TGTTCCGGCTGTCAGCGCAGGGGCGCCCGGTTCTTTTTGTCAAGACCGACCTGTCCGGTGCCCTGAATGA
ACTGCAAGACGAGGCAGCGCGGCTATCGTGGCTGGCCACGACGGGCGTTCCTTGCGCAGCTGTGCTCGAC
GTTGTCACTGAAGCGGGAAGGGACTGGCTGCTATTGGGCGAAGTGCCGGGGCAGGATCTCCTGTCATCTC
ACCTTGCTCCTGCCGAGAAAGTATCCATCATGGCTGATGCAATGCGGCGGCTGCATACGCTTGATCCGGC
TACCTGCCCATTCGACCACCAAGCGAAACATCGCATCGAGCGAGCACGTACTCGGATGGAAGCCGGTCTT
GTCGATCAGGATGATCTGGACGAAGAGCATCAGGGGCTCGCGCCAGCCGAACTGTTCGCCAGGCTCAAGG
CGAGCATGCCCGACGGCGAGGATCTCGTCGTGACCCATGGCGATGCCTGCTTGCCGAATATCATGGTGGA
AAATGGCCGCTTTTCTGGATTCATCGACTGTGGCCGGCTGGGTGTGGCGGACCGCTATCAGGACATAGCG
TTGGCTACCCGTGATATTGCTGAAGAGCTTGGCGGCGAATGGGCTGACCGCTTCCTCGTGCTTTACGGTA
TCGCCGCTCCCGATTCGCAGCGCATCGCCTTCTATCGCCTTCTTGACGAGTTCTTCTGAGCGGGACTCTG
GGGTTCGAAATGACCGACCAAGCGACGCCCAACCTGCCATCACGAGATTTCGATTCCACCGCCGCCTTCT
ATGAAAGGTTGGGCTTCGGAATCGTTTTCCGGGACGCCGGCTGGATGATCCTCCAGCGCGGGGATCTCAT
GCTGGAGTTCTTCGCCCACCCTAGGGGGAGGCTAACTGAAACACGGAAGGAGACAATACCGGAAGGAACC
CGCGCTATGACGGCAATAAAAAGACAGAATAAAACGCACGGTGTTGGGTCGTTTGTTCATAAACGCGGGG
TTCGGTCCCAGGGCTGGCACTCTGTCGATACCCCACCGAGACCCCATTGGGGCCAATACGCCCGCGTTTC
TTCCTTTTCCCCACCCCACCCCCCAAGTTCGGGTGAAGGCCCAGGGCTCGCAGCCAACGTCGGGGCGGCA
GGCCCTGCCATAGCCTCAGGTTACTCATATATACTTTAGATTGATTTAAAACTTCATTTTTAATTTAAAA
GGATCTAGGTGAAGATCCTTTTTGATAATCTCATGACCAAAATCCCTTAACGTGAGTTTTCGTTCCACTG
AGCGTCAGACCCCGTAGAAAAGATCAAAGGATCTTCTTGAGATCCTTTTTTTCTGCGCGTAATCTGCTGC
TTGCAAACAAAAAAACCACCGCTACCAGCGGTGGTTTGTTTGCCGGATCAAGAGCTACCAACTCTTTTTC
CGAAGGTAACTGGCTTCAGCAGAGCGCAGATACCAAATACTGTTCTTCTAGTGTAGCCGTAGTTAGGCCA
CCACTTCAAGAACTCTGTAGCACCGCCTACATACCTCGCTCTGCTAATCCTGTTACCAGTGGCTGCTGCC
AGTGGCGATAAGTCGTGTCTTACCGGGTTGGACTCAAGACGATAGTTACCGGATAAGGCGCAGCGGTCGG
GCTGAACGGGGGGTTCGTGCACACAGCCCAGCTTGGAGCGAACGACCTACACCGAACTGAGATACCTACA
GCGTGAGCTATGAGAAAGCGCCACGCTTCCCGAAGGGAGAAAGGCGGACAGGTATCCGGTAAGCGGCAGG
GTCGGAACAGGAGAGCGCACGAGGGAGCTTCCAGGGGGAAACGCCTGGTATCTTTATAGTCCTGTCGGGT
TTCGCCACCTCTGACTTGAGCGTCGATTTTTGTGATGCTCGTCAGGGGGGCGGAGCCTATGGAAAAACGC
CAGCAACGCGGCCTTTTTACGGTTCCTGGCCTTTTGCTGGCCTTTTGCTCACATGTTCTTTCCTGCGTTA
TCCCCTGATTCTGTGGATAACCGTATTACCGCCATGCATTAGTTATTAATAGTAATCAATTACGGGGTCA
TTAGTTCATAGCCCATATATGGAGTTCCGCGTTACATAACTTACGGTAAATGGCCCGCCTGGCTGACCGC
CCAACGACCCCCGCCCATTGACGTCAATAATGACGTATGTTCCCATAGTAACGCCAATAGGGACTTTCCA
TTGACGTCAATGGGTGGAGTATTTACGGTAAACTGCCCACTTGGCAGTACATCAAGTGTATCATATGCCA
AGTACGCCCCCTATTGACGTCAATGACGGTAAATGGCCCGCCTGGCATTATGCCCAGTACATGACCTTAT
GGGACTTTCCTACTTGGCAGTACATCTACGTATTAGTCATCGCTATTACCATG
